>Addgene plasmid #214674 | lucMAPT-GenRep | addgene full sequence | sequence record 424937 | Addgene NGS Result
CTTGAGATCCTTTTTTTCTGCGCGTAATCTGCTGCTTGCAAACAAAAAAACCACCGCTACCAGCGGTGGT
TTGTTTGCCGGATCAAGAGCTACCAACTCTTTTTCCGAAGGTAACTGGCTTCAGCAGAGCGCAGATACCA
AATACTGTTCTTCTAGTGTAGCCGTAGTTAGGCCACCACTTCAAGAACTCTGTAGCACCGCCTACATACC
TCGCTCTGCTAATCCTGTTACCAGTGGCTGCTGCCAGTGGCGATAAGTCGTGTCTTACCGGGTTGGACTC
AAGACGATAGTTACCGGATAAGGCGCAGCGGTCGGGCTGAACGGGGGGTTCGTGCACACAGCCCAGCTTG
GAGCGAACGACCTACACCGAACTGAGATACCTACAGCGTGAGCTATGAGAAAGCGCCACGCTTCCCGAAG
GGAGAAAGGCGGACAGGTATCCGGTAAGCGGCAGGGTCGGAACAGGAGAGCGCACGAGGGAGCTTCCAGG
GGGAAACGCCTGGTATCTTTATAGTCCTGTCGGGTTTCGCCACCTCTGACTTGAGCGTCGATTTTTGTGA
TGCTCGTCAGGGGGGCGGAGCCTATGGAAAAACGCCAGCAACGCGGCCTTTTTACGGTTCCTGGCCTTTT
GCTGGCCTTTTGCTCACATGTTCTTTCCTGCGTTATCCCCTGATTCTGTGGATAACCGTATTACCGCCTT
TGAGTGAGCTGATACCGCTCGCCGCAGCCGAACGACCGAGCGCAGCGAGTCAGTGAGCGAGGAAGCGGAA
GAGCGCCCAATACGCAAACCGCCTCTCCCCGCGCGTTGGCCGATTCATTAATGCAGCTGGCACGACAGGT
TTCCCGACTGGAAAGCGGGCAGTGAGCGCAACGCAATTAATGTGAGTTAGCTCACTCATTAGGCACCCCA
GGCTTTACACTTTATGCTTCCGGCTCGTATGTTGTGTGGAATTGTGAGCGGATAACAATTTCACACAGGA
AACAGCTATGACCATGATTACGCCAAGCTCTAGCTAGAGGTCGACGGTATACAGACATGATAAGATACAT
TGATGAGTTTGGACAAACCACAACTAGAATGCAGTGAAAAAAATGCTTTATTTGTGAAATTTGTGATGCT
ATTGCTTTATTTGTAACCATTATAAGCTGCAATAAACAAGTTGGGGTGGGCGAAGAACTCCAGCATGAGA
TCCCCGCGCTGGAGGATCATCCAGCCGGCGTCCCGGAAAACGATTCCGAAGCCCAACCTTTCATAGAAGG
CGGCGGTGGAATCGAAATCTCGTGATGGCAGGTTGGGCGTCGCTTGGTCGGTCATTTCGAACCCCAGAGT
CCCGCTCAGAAGAACTCGTCAAGAAGGCGATAGAAGGCGATGCGCTGCGAATCGGGAGCGGCGATACCGT
AAAGCACGAGGAAGCGGTCAGCCCATTCGCCGCCAAGCTCTTCAGCAATATCACGGGTAGCCAACGCTAT
GTCCTGATAGCGGTCCGCCACACCCAGCCGGCCACAGTCGATGAATCCAGAAAAGCGGCCATTTTCCACC
ATGATATTCGGCAAGCAGGCATCGCCATGGGTCACGACGAGATCCTCGCCGTCGGGCATGCGCGCCTTGA
GCCTGGCGAACAGTTCGGCTGGCGCGAGCCCCTGATGCTCTTCGTCCAGATCATCCTGATCGACAAGACC
GGCTTCCATCCGAGTACGTGCTCGCTCGATGCGATGTTTCGCTTGGTGGTCGAATGGGCAGGTAGCCGGA
TCAAGCGTATGCAGCCGCCGCATTGCATCAGCCATGATGGATACTTTCTCGGCAGGAGCAAGGTGAGATG
ACAGGAGATCCTGCCCCGGCACTTCGCCCAATAGCAGCCAGTCCCTTCCCGCTTCAGTGACAACGTCGAG
CACAGCTGCGCAAGGAACGCCCGTCGTGGCCAGCCACGATAGCCGCGCTGCCTCGTCCTGCAGTTCATTC
AGGGCACCGGACAGGTCGGTCTTGACAAAAAGAACCGGGCGCCCCTGCGCTGACAGCCGGAACACGGCGG
CATCAGAGCAGCCGATTGTCTGTTGTGCCCAGTCATAGCCGAATAGCCTCTCCACCCAAGCGGCCGGAGA
ACCTGCGTGCAATCCATCTTGTTCAATCATGCGAAACGATCCTCATCCTGTCTCTTGATCAGATCCGAAA
ATGGATATACAAGCTCCCGGGAGCTTTTTGCAAAAGCCTAGGCCTCCAAAAAAGCCTCCTCACTACTTCT
GGAATAGCTCAGAGGCAGAGGCGGCCTCGGCCTCTGCATAAATAAAAAAAATTAGTCAGCCATGGGGCGG
AGAATGGGCGGAACTGGGCGGAGTTAGGGGCGGGATGGGCGGAGTTAGGGGCGGGACTATGGTTGCTGAC
TAATTGAGATGCATGCTTTGCATACTTCTGCCTGCTGGGGAGCCTGGGGACTTTCCACACCTGGTTGCTG
ACTAATTGAGATGCATGCTTTGCATACTTCTGCCTGCTGGGGAGCCTGGGGACTTTCCACACCCTAACTG
ACACACATTCCACAGAATTAATTCGCGTTAAATTTTTGTTAAATCAGCTCATTTTTTAACCAATAGGCCG
AAATCGGCAAAATCCCTTATAAATCAAAAGAATAGACCGAGATAGGGT
[37 nt withheld, positions 2639-2675]
AAAGAACGTGGACTCCAACGTCAAAGG
[49 nt withheld, positions 2703-2751]
T
[91 nt withheld, positions 2753-2843]
G
[124 nt withheld, positions 2845-2968]
GGGGATACCCCCTAGAGCCCCAGCTGGTTCTTTCCGCCTCAGAAGCCATAGAGCCCACCGCATCCCCAGC
ATGCCTGCTATTGTCTTCCCAATCCTCCCCCTTGCTGTCCTGCCCCACCCCACCCCCCAGAATAGAATGA
CACCTACTCAGACAATGCGATGCAATTTCCTCATTTTATTAGGAAAGGACAGTGGGAGTGGCACCTTCCA
GGGTCAAGGAAGGCACGGGGGAGGGGCAAACAACAGATGGCTGGCAACTAGAAGGCACAGTCGAGGCTGA
TCAGCGGTTTAAACTTAAGCTTGGTACCGAGCTCGTCACTGCTCGTTCTTCAGCACGCGCTCCACGAAGC
TCTTGATGTACTTACCCATTTCATCTGGAGCGTCCTCCTGGCTGAAGTGGAGGCCCTTCACCTTCACGAA
CTCGGTGTTAGGGAACTTCTTAGCTCCCTCGACAATAGCGTTGGAAAAGAACCCAGGGTCGGACTCGATG
AACATCTTAGGCAGATCGTCGCTGGCCCGAAGGTAGGCGTTGTAGTTGCGGACAATCTGGACGACGTCGG
GCTTGCCTCCCTTAACGAGAGGGATCTCGCGAGGCCAGGAGAGGGTAGGCCGTCTAACCTCGCCCTTCTC
CTTGAATGGCTCCAGGTAGGCAGCGAACTCCTCAGGCTCCAGTTTCCGCATGATCTTGCTTGGGAGCATG
GTCTCGACGAAGAAGTTATTCTCAAGCACCATTTTCTCGCCCTCTTCGCTCTTGATCAGGGCGATATCCT
CCTCGATGTCAGGCCACTCGTCCCAGGACTCGATCACGTCCACGACACTCTCAGCATGGACGATGGCCTT
GATCTTGTCTTGGTGCTCGTAGGAGTAGTGAAAGGCCAGACAAGCCCCCCAGTCGTGGCCCACAAAGATG
ATTTTCTTTGGAAGGTTCAGCAGCTCGAACCAAGCGGTGAGGTACTTGTAGTGATCCAGGAGGCGATATG
AGCCATTCCCGCTCTTGCCGGACTTACCCATTCCGATCAGATCAGGGATGATGCATCTAGCCACGGGCTC
GATGTGAGGCACGACGTGCCTCCACAGGTAGCTGGAGGCAGCGTTACCATGCAGAAAAATCACGGCGTTC
TCGGCGTGCTTCTCGGAATCATAGTAGTTGATGAAGGAGTCCAGCACGTTCATTTGCTTGCAGCGAGCCC
ACCACTGAGGCCCAGTGATCATGCGTTTGCGTTGCTCGGGGTCATACACCTTGGAAGCTGGTTTATGATG
GATGTTGCCTAATGAGCCACACTTGGAGGTCACCTTGCTCAGGTCAACTGGTTTGTAGACTATTTGCACC
TGGAGATGAGAGAGGAGGAGAGAGAAGAGGAAAGGCAGAGAGAGAGGAAGACAGAGAGACAAAAAGGATA
AAATGGGATTATTTTATTAAGGGTGTAACTCAATGAGAAGCAGCTGTGTAAGCCCAGGCCCTTATTGGAC
AGTGGTTCCCAGCTGCCATGAGGAGCACATCCTAGTCAGGGTGGAAAAATGTGTTGTCGAAATTCTGCCA
ACCCTGCCCCAGGGGAGCTGGGGACTGTGGGACTGGAGTGTCTTCAATCCCTGCAGAACAAAAGAGCCTC
TGGGAAAAACAGGGACCCATTGTCATTGTGCAAGACCCAGACATTTGCTCAGCAAACGCTTAAGTGTAAA
AATGTCACTCCCTTTCCTGACATGAAATTGACAGATCACAATCAGGCATGAAGAAAAAAGTGATCAATAT
GATGAGTATGCACAGCATCTGAAAAATCTTGCTGGAAAGGCAGGAGTGGGGTATCTGCTGGGCCTCAAAG
AGGGGAGGCGTCCGCTCATCAGAACAAACGGGTCACCTGTCCACAGTGGAGCCACTCAACGTCAACCTGC
CCAGGTGTCGGGGGAGGAGGCGGCAGCCCAGTCTCAGGTGCCACCACCTTCAGCCCAACTTCCAATGGGC
TATGGGGCTCCTGGGGACAGGGCTGGGCATGAGTGGAAGGAGACTTTGATGGGTATTCTCAGCTTCCCAG
GCAGGGTCCGGAGAGAGGGTCCGTCATCTGCCCTATTCTGTCCACACAGCCTGCGCAGGCTGGGGGACCC
AGAAATGCTGGGACACCCCCTCCTAGAATATGAGGAAGGGGCTTCTGGGAACAGTGGACCGTGTGGGGGA
ATGTGGGGAGCCGGGCTACATTCACCCAGAGGTCGCAGCCAGATCCTGGAATTCCGATCCTGATCCGGAT
CCCCTACTTGCTCGCAAGGATGCCTCCACTTTCGGACTTGGCAGAGGTAGTCTGGGGAGTGACGGGAGGT
TGAGTCACATCCCAGGGGAGCTGAAGGGATAGAGGGCTGCTCTGAAGGCATCCCAGAAGTGTGAGTGATT
TCCAGCGGGCTTTACGAAGCTGGGATTGCAGGTCCTCACTTCACAAAAGGATGGCATCGTGAGGCCTGAA
CCCCAGAGGGGAGCGTTCACCAGCCTGAGGTCAAGTGAAAAATGTGTTCGGCCACACTGACGAGTTAGTA
ATAGGAAGTTCCCCGGCATCTCCACTCACACCTGGCTAGACCCACCGGCACATTCCCAGAGAACTCCCTG
CGGCTGTTCTCAAGCCTGCCGGGCATCAGAATCACCTGTGGATTTCTCCCAGAAGAATCAGCTGATCAAA
ACAGAACCCCCAATCTCCCCAGAATCCAGAGGAACCCAACCTAAGCAGATGGCCCACGAGTGGAGATGCT
GACCTATGGGTGGCAGTGTATTCTGCCCAGAAGGCAGGTGGGGAACCACTGTGGGTGCCCTGACTATGAG
AGCCTCCGGCCGTGGAGACACAGCCCTGCCATCTCTGTCCGATTAACAGGGGCTGAAGGGGCAAGAGAAG
AGCCAGAACGTTCTCTCGCCTGAGGAGGGCACTCACAGTGTAGTGGAGAGCCCAATAAAGAACTGAACTT
CCTTGAAGAGGGTCCAGAGGGGACTGGGGTGTTATGCGGGGGTGCTCAGGTGCGGGGAGCCCCACACCTC
CATGCACAGTCCCACGACTCCACGCTCAACCGCGCACCTCCAGGCGCAGCCCTACCCTTCCAGGCACAGC
CCTACCCCTCCAGGCGCAGCCCCCCACACCTCCACGCGCAGCCAGCCACTCTCACCTTCCCGCCTCCCGG
CTGGTGCTTCAGGTTCTCAGTGGAGCCGATCTTGGACTTGACATTCTTCAGGTCTGGCATGGGCACGGGG
GCTGTCTGCAGGCGGCTCTTGGCGGAAGACGGCGACTTGGGTGGAGTACGGACCACTGCCACCTTCTTGG
GCTCCCGGGTGGGTGGGGTTGGAAGGGACGGGGTGCGGGAGCGGCTGCTGGGAGTGCCTGGGGAGCCGGG
GCTGCTGTAGCCGCTGCGATCCCCTGATTTTGGAGGTTCACTCACGGCGATCTTGCCGCCTTTCTTAGCC
TTGATCAGGATCTCGCGGATCTTGCGGGCGTCCAGCTTGCCGGTCAGGCCCTTGGGCACCTCGTCCACGA
ACACCACTCCGCCGCGCAGCTTCTTGGCGGTTGTCACCTGGCTGGCCACATAGTCCACGATCTCCTTCTC
GGTCATGGTCTTGCCGTGTTCCAGCACGACGACGGCGGCAGGCAGCTCGCCGGCATCGTCGTCGGGCAGG
CCGGCCACTCCGGCGTCGAAAATGTTAGGGTGCTGCAGCAGGATAGACTCCAGCTCGGCTGGGGCCACCT
GGTAGCCCTTGTACTTGATCAGAGACTTCAGGCGGTCCACGATGAAGAAGTGCTCGTCCTCGTCCCAGTA
GGCAATGTCGCCAGAGTGCAGCCAGCCGTCCTTGTCGATCAGGGCGTTTGTGGCCTCAGGGTTATTCACG
TAGCCGGACATAATCATAGGGCCGCGCACACACAGCTCGCCGCGCTGGTTCACTCCCAGGGTCTTGCCGG
TGTCCAGGTCCACCACCTTGGCCTCGAAGAATGGCACCACCTTGCCCACGGCGCCAGGCTTGTCGTCGCC
CTCTGGGGTAATCAGAATGGCGCTGGTTGTCTCGGTCAGGCCGTAGCCCTGGCGGATGCCTGGCAGATGA
AAGCGCTTGGCCACGGCTTCGCCCACCTCCTTAGACAGTGGGGCGCCGCCAGAGGCAATCTCGTGCAGGT
TAGACAGGTCGTACTTGTCGATCAGGGTGCTCTTAGCGGAGAAGCTGAACAGGGTTGGCACCAGCAGGGC
AGACTGAATTTTGTAGTCTTGCAGGCTGCGCAGGAACAGCTCCTCCTCGAAGCGGTACATCAGCACCACC
CGAAAGCCGCAAATCAGGTAGCCCAGGGTGGTGAACATGCCGAAGCCGTGGTGGAATGGCACCACGCTCA
GAATAGCGGTGTCGGGGATGATCTGGTTGCCGAAAATAGGGTCGCGGGCGTGAGAGAAGCGCACACAGGC
GGTGCGATGAGGCAGGGCCACGCCCTTAGGCAGGCCGGTAGACCCAGAGCTGTTCATGATCAGGGCAATG
GTTTTGTCCCTGTCGAAAGACTCTGGCACGAAGTCGTACTCGTTGAAGCCAGGAGGCAGATGAGATGTCA
CGAATGTGTACATGCTCTGGAAGCCCTGGTAGTCGGTCTTAGAGTCCATGATGATGATCTTCTGGATGAT
AGGCAGCTTCTTCTGCACGTTCAGGATCTTCTGCAGGCCCTTCTTAGACACGAACACCACGGTAGGCTGA
GAAATGCCCATGCTGTTCAGCAGCTCGCGCTCGTTGTAAATGTCGTTAGCAGGGGCCACGGCCACTCCGA
TGAACAGGGCGCCCAGCACTGGCATGAAGAACTGCAGAGAGTTCTCAGAGCACACCACGATGCGGTGGTT
GGTGTTCAGGCCGTACCTCTTCATGGCCTCGGCCAGGCGCACAGACATCTCGAAGTACTCGGCATAGGTG
ATGTCCACCTCAATGTGGGCATCGGTGAAGGCAATGGTGCCAGGCACCAGGGCATACCTCTTCATGGCCT
TGTGCAGCTGCTCGCCAGCGGTGCCATCCTCCAGAGGGTAGAAGGGAGCAGGGCCCTTCTTAATGTTCTT
AGCATCGGCCATGCTGCCCGTAGAATCGAGACCGAGGAGAGGGTTAGGGATAGGCTTACCGCTGCCCATG
GTGGCTGCAGATATCCAGCACAGTGGCGGCCGCTCGAGTCTAGAGGGCCCGTTTAAACGCTAGCCAGCTT
GGGTCTCCCTATAGTGAGTCGTATTAATTTCGATAAGCCAGTAAGCAGTGGGTTCTCTAGTTAGCCAGAG
AGCTCTGCTTATATAGACCTCCCACCGTACACGCCTACCGCCCATTTGCGTCAATGGGGCGGAGTTGTTA
CGACATTTTGGAAAGTCCCGTTGATTTTGGTGCCAAAACAAACTCCCATTGACGTCAATGGGGTGGAGAC
TTGGAAATCCCCGTGAGTCAAACCGCTATCCACGCCCATTGATGTACTGCCAAAACCGCATCACCATGGT
AATAGCGATGACTAATACGTAGATGTACTGCCAAGTAGGAAAGTCCCATAAGGTCATGTACTGGGCATAA
TGCCAGGCGGGCCATTTACCGTCATTGACGTCAATAGGGGGCGTACTTGGCATATGATACACTTGATGTA
CTGCCAAGTGGGCAGTTTACCGTAAATACTCCACCCATTGACGTCAATGGAAAGTCCCTATTGGCGTTAC
TATGGGAACATACGTCATTATTGACGTCAATGGGCGGGGGTCGTTGGGCGGTCAGCCAGGCGGGCCATTT
ACCGTAAGTTATGTAACGCGGAACTCCATATATGGGCTATGAACTAATGACCCCGTAATTGATTACTATT
AATAACTAGTCAATAATCAATGTCAACGCGTATATCTGGCCCGTACATCGCGAAGCAGCGCAAAACGCCT
AACCCTAAGCAGATTCTTCATGCAATTGTCGGTCAAGCCTTGCCTTGTTGTAGCTTAAATTTTGCTCGCG
CACTACTCAGCGACCTCCAACACACAAGCAGGGAGCAGATACTGGCTTAACTATGCGGCATCAGAGCAGA
TTGTACTGAGAGTGCACCATAGGGGATCGGGAGATCTCCCGATCCGTCGACGTCAGGTGGCACTTTTCGG
GGAAATGTGCGCGGAACCCCTATTTGTTTATTTTTCTAAATACATTCAAATATGTATCCGCTCATGAGAC
AATAACCCTGATAAATGCTTCAATAATATTGAAAAAGGAAGAGTATGAGTATTCAACATTTCCGTGTCGC
CCTTATTCCCTTTTTTGCGGCATTTTGCCTTCCTGTTTTTGCTCACCCAGAAACGCTGGTGAAAGTAAAA
GATGCTGAAGATCAGTTGGGTGCACGAGTGGGTTACATCGAACTGGATCTCAACAGCGGTAAGATCCTTG
AGAGTTTTCGCCCCGAAGAACGTTTTCCAATGATGAGCACTTTTAAAGTTCTGCTATGTGGCGCGGTATT
ATCCCGTATTGACGCCGGGCAAGAGCAACTCGGTCGCCGCATACACTATTCTCAGAATGACTTGGTTGAG
TACTCACCAGTCACAGAAAAGCATCTTACGGATGGCATGACAGTAAGAGAATTATGCAGTGCTGCCATAA
CCATGAGTGATAACACTGCGGCCAACTTACTTCTGACAACGATCGGAGGACCGAAGGAGCTAACCGCTTT
TTTGCACAACATGGGGGATCATGTAACTCGCCTTGATCGTTGGGAACCGGAGCTGAATGAAGCCATACCA
AACGACGAGCGTGACACCACGATGCCTGTAGCAATGGCAACAACGTTGCGCAAACTATTAACTGGCGAAC
TACTTACTCTAGCTTCCCGGCAACAATTAATAGACTGGATGGAGGCGGATAAAGTTGCAGGACCACTTCT
GCGCTCGGCCCTTCCGGCTGGCTGGTTTATTGCTGATAAATCTGGAGCCGGTGAGCGTGGGTCTCGCGGT
ATCATTGCAGCACTGGGGCCAGATGGTAAGCCCTCCCGTATCGTAGTTATCTACACGACGGGGAGTCAGG
CAACTATGGATGAACGAAATAGACAGATCGCTGAGATAGGTGCCTCACTGATTAAGCATTGGTAACTGTC
AGACCAAGTTTACTCATATATACTTTAGATTGATTTAAAACTTCATTTTTAATTTAAAAGGATCTAGGTG
AAGATCCTTTTTGATAATCTCATGACCAAAATCCCTTAACGTGAGTTTTCGTTCCACTGAGCGTCAGACC
CCGTAGAAAAGATCAAAGGATCTT
Features (pLannotate 1.2.2; 23 found; start..end, strand, type, name):
      2..590     +  rep_origin     ori: high-copy-number ColE1/pMB1/pBR322/pUC origin of replication
    773..865     +  CDS            lacI (fragment): lac repressor; lacI; The lac repressor binds to the lac operator to inhibit transcription in E. coli. This inhibition can be relieved by adding lactose or isopropyl-β-D-thiogalactopyranoside (IPTG).
    878..899     +  protein_bind   CAP binding site: CAP binding activates transcription in the presence of cAMP. E. coli catabolite activator protein
    914..944     +  promoter       lac promoter: promoter for the E. coli lac operon
    952..968     +  protein_bind   lac operator: The lac repressor binds to the lac operator to inhibit transcription in E. coli. This inhibition can be relieved by adding lactose or isopropyl-β-D-thiogalactopyranoside (IPTG). lac repressor encoded by lacI
   1041..1162    -  polyA_signal   SV40 poly(A) signal: SV40 polyadenylation signal
   1157..1315    -  CDS            ble (fragment): BLE_KLEPN - Experimental evidence at protein level: Swiss-Prot protein existence level 1. Binding protein with a strong affinity to the bleomycin family of antibiotics. Binds to CL990; an antimitotic-antibiotic compound. From Klebsiella pneumoniae.
   1339..2130    -  CDS            neo: KKA2_KLEPN - Also known as kan, nptII. Experimental evidence at protein level: Swiss-Prot protein existence level 1. Resistance to kanamycin, neomycin, paromomycin, ribostamycin, butirosin and gentamicin B. From Klebsiella pneumoniae.
   2197..2526    -  promoter       SV40 promoter: SV40 enhancer and early promoter
   2540..2968    -  rep_origin     f1 ori (sequence partly withheld): f1 bacteriophage origin of replication; arrow indicates direction of (+) strand synthesis
   2989..3010    -  promoter       SV40 promoter (fragment): SV40 enhancer and early promoter
   3014..3238    -  polyA_signal   bGH poly(A) signal: bovine growth hormone polyadenylation signal
   3286..4216    -  CDS            hRluc (fragment): Renilla luciferase human codon-optimized
   6095..6367    -  CDS            MAPT (fragment): TAU_SPECI - Experimental evidence at protein level: Swiss-Prot protein existence level 1. Promotes microtubule assembly and stability, and might be involved in the establishment and maintenance of neuronal polarity. The C-terminus binds axonal microtubules while the N-terminus binds neural plasma membrane components, suggesting that tau functions as a linker protein between both. Axonal polarity is predetermined by tau localization (in the neuronal cell) in the domain of the cell body defined by the centrosome. The short isoforms allow plasticity of the cytoskeleton whereas the longer isoforms
   6371..8020    -  CDS            luciferase: firefly luciferase; luc+; enhanced luc+ version of the luciferase gene AAS38485.1 42718124.0
   8027..8068    -  CDS            V5 tag: epitope tag from simian virus 5
   8156..8174    -  promoter       T7 promoter: promoter for bacteriophage T7 RNA polymerase
   8190..8223    -  LTR            5' LTR (truncated) (fragment): truncated 5' long terminal repeat (LTR) from HIV-1
   8219..8422    -  promoter       CMV promoter: human cytomegalovirus (CMV) immediate early promoter
   8423..8802    -  enhancer       CMV enhancer: human cytomegalovirus immediate early enhancer
   8957..9009    +  misc_feature   bom (fragment): basis of mobility region from pBR322
   9068..9172    +  promoter       AmpR promoter: bla
   9173..10033   +  CDS            AmpR: β-lactamase; bla; confers resistance to ampicillin, carbenicillin, and related antibiotics
