[The description below was written by a language model from this plasmid's Addgene catalogue record and pLannotate feature annotations shown in this document.]
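Description:
lucMAPT-GenRep is a mammalian expression plasmid built on the pcDNA3.1(-) backbone that serves as a general-purpose dual-luciferase splicing reporter derived from a human MAPT (tau) exon 10 minigene. It is propagated in E. coli through a high-copy ColE1/pUC-type origin with ampicillin selection (AmpR, β-lactamase). An SV40 promoter–driven neo cassette with an SV40 poly(A) signal allows G418 selection of transfected mammalian cells. An f1 origin is also present, along with short backbone remnants that the annotation tool labels as lac promoter/operator, lacI, ble and HIV-1 LTR fragments. These appear to be incidental rather than functional parts of the design.

The payload is a single transcription unit of about 4.8 kb, driven by the CMV enhancer/promoter and terminated by the bGH poly(A) signal, with a T7 promoter just upstream of the coding region. It begins with a V5 epitope tag fused to firefly luciferase, followed by MAPT exon 9, intronic sequence, MAPT exon 11 and a human codon-optimised Renilla luciferase. In this version, exon 10 and 100 bp of flanking intron on each side have been replaced by a BamHI/EcoRI cloning site, separated from exons 9 and 11 by roughly 900 bp of intron on each side. Any candidate exon can therefore be inserted in the MAPT intronic context. The feature table annotates only one MAPT coding fragment next to firefly luciferase; the introns, cloning site and exon 11 fall in the unannotated stretch before Renilla luciferase.

Placing the test exon between the two luciferases suggests that their relative signals report its inclusion or skipping, though the record does not spell out the reading-frame logic. The associated work concerns large-scale evaluation of RNA-binding proteins that activate exon inclusion.
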