Addgene plasmid #214674: lucMAPT-GenRep
Purpose: MAPT Exon 10 reporter, with Exon 10 and 100bp flanking intronic regions replaced with a BamHI/EcoRI cloning site for testing different exons
Depositing lab: Eugene Yeo. Publication: Large-scale evaluation of the ability of RNA-binding proteins to activate exon inclusion. Schmok JC, Jain M, Street LA, Tankka AT, Schafer D, Her HL, Elmsaouri S, Gosztyla ML, Boyle EA, Jagannatha P, Luo EC, Kwon EJ, Jovanovic M, Yeo GW. Nat Biotechnol. 2024 Jan 2. doi: 10.1038/s41587-023-02014-0. PubMed 38168984.
Backbone
  Vector backbone: pcDNA3.1(-)
  Backbone manufacturer: Invitrogen
  Backbone size w/o insert (bp): 5420
  Total vector size (bp): 10202
  Vector type: Mammalian Expression
  Selectable markers: Neomycin (select with G418)
Growth in bacteria
  Bacterial resistance: Ampicillin, 100 μg/mL
  Growth temperature: 37°C
  Growth strain: DH5alpha
  Copy number: High Copy
Gene/Insert
  Gene/Insert name: MAPT
  Species: H. sapiens (human)
  Insert size (bp): 4782
  Mutation: Contains Exon 9 and Exon 11, with a BamHI EcoRI cloning site in the middle, and ~900bp intronic sequences separating the cloning site from the exons
  Entrez Gene: MAPT (a.k.a. DDPAC, FTD1, FTDP-17, MAPTL, MSTD, MTBT1, MTBT2, PPND, PPP1R103, TAU, Tau-PHF6, tau-40)
  Promoter: CMV
  Tag / fusion protein: Firefly Luciferase (N terminal on insert); Renilla Luciferase (C terminal on insert); V5 (N terminal on insert)
  Cloning method: Gibson Cloning
  Sequencing primers: 5′ Full-plasmid sequencing used; 3′ Full-plasmid sequencing used
Terms and licenses: Academic/Nonprofit Terms; Industry Terms: Not Available to Industry
How to cite: lucMAPT-GenRep was a gift from Eugene Yeo (Addgene plasmid # 214674 ; http://n2t.net/addgene:214674 ; RRID:Addgene_214674)
